Addgene plasmid #20752: pFA6a-6xGLY-FLAG-hphMX4
Purpose: (Empty Backbone)
Depositing lab: Mark Hochstrasser. Depositing organization: Yale University. Publication: Small epitope-linker modules for PCR-based C-terminal tagging in Saccharomyces cerevisiae. Funakoshi M, Hochstrasser M. Yeast. 2009 Feb 25. 26(3):185-192. 10.1002/yea.1658 PubMed 19243080.
Backbone
  Vector backbone: pFA6a
  Backbone size (bp): 2513
  Vector type: Yeast Expression ; PCR-based C-terminal tagging
  Selectable markers: Hygromycin
Growth in bacteria
  Bacterial resistance: Ampicillin, 100 μg/mL
  Growth temperature: 37°C
  Growth strain: DH5alpha
  Copy number: Unknown
Gene/Insert
  Gene/Insert name: None
  Cloning method: Restriction Enzyme; 5′ cloning site PacI (unknown if destroyed); 3′ cloning site PmeI (unknown if destroyed)
  Sequencing primers: 5′ SP6; 3′ T7
Terms and licenses: Academic/Nonprofit Terms; Industry Terms: Not Available to Industry
How to cite: pFA6a-6xGLY-FLAG-hphMX4 was a gift from Mark Hochstrasser (Addgene plasmid # 20752 ; http://n2t.net/addgene:20752 ; RRID:Addgene_20752)
