[The description below was written by a language model from this plasmid's Addgene catalogue record and pLannotate feature annotations shown in this document.]
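Description:
pFA6a-6xGLY-FLAG-hphMX4 is a template plasmid from the pFA6a family, used for PCR-based C-terminal epitope tagging of chromosomal genes in Saccharomyces cerevisiae. It is catalogued as an empty backbone because it carries no gene of interest. Instead it supplies a tagging module that is amplified by PCR and integrated at a target locus. The plasmid has no yeast replication origin in the annotated features. It is propagated only in E. coli, using a high-copy ColE1/pUC-type origin and a β-lactamase gene with its own promoter for ampicillin selection. Short annotated fragments of lacI, rop and the pBR322 bom region appear to be backbone remnants rather than functional elements.

The module begins with a FLAG epitope coding sequence. According to the construct name it is preceded by a six-glycine linker, which the feature table does not annotate separately. Such a linker is intended to space the small tag away from the tagged protein. The S. cerevisiae ADH1 terminator follows, providing transcription termination for the tagged gene once its native 3′ region has been displaced. Downstream lies a hygromycin-resistance MX cassette, labelled hphMX6 by the annotation software but named hphMX4 in the catalogue, which allows selection of yeast integrants on hygromycin. The record lists PacI and PmeI as the cloning sites for the module, and flanking SP6 and T7 promoters serve as sequencing primer sites.

In typical use, primers with tails homologous to the end of a target open reading frame and its downstream region amplify the linker-tag-terminator-marker unit. Homologous recombination in yeast then fuses the FLAG tag in frame to the endogenous protein, keeping expression under the native promoter for detection or immunopurification.
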