Features (pLannotate 1.2.2; 11 found; start..end, strand, type, name):
     79..102     +  CDS            FLAG: FLAG® epitope tag, followed by an enterokinase cleavage site
    126..313     +  terminator     ADH1 terminator: S. cerevisiae ADH1; transcription terminator for the S. cerevisiae alcohol dehydrogenase 1 (ADH1) gene
    388..1963    +  gene           hphMX6: yeast selectable marker conferring hygromycin resistance
   2071..2089    -  promoter       T7 promoter: promoter for bacteriophage T7 RNA polymerase
   2111..2164    -  CDS            lacI (fragment): lac repressor; lacI; The lac repressor binds to the lac operator to inhibit transcription in E. coli. This inhibition can be relieved by adding lactose or isopropyl-β-D-thiogalactopyranoside (IPTG).
   2347..2935    -  rep_origin     ori: high-copy-number ColE1/pMB1/pBR322/pUC origin of replication
   3106..3966    -  CDS            AmpR: β-lactamase; bla; confers resistance to ampicillin, carbenicillin, and related antibiotics
   3967..4071    -  promoter       AmpR promoter: bla
   4166..4201    +  CDS            rop (fragment): Rop protein, which maintains plasmids at low copy number; rop
   4303..4354    +  misc_feature   bom (fragment): basis of mobility region from pBR322
   4417..4435    +  promoter       SP6 promoter: promoter for bacteriophage SP6 RNA polymerase
>Addgene plasmid #20752 | pFA6a-6xGLY-FLAG-hphMX4 | depositor full sequence | sequence record 9644 | Author sequence
ACGCGGCCGCCAGCTGAAGCTTCGTACGCTGCAGGTCGACGGATCCCCGGGTTAATTAACGGGGGAGGCG
GGGGTGGAGATTACAAGGACGACGATGACAAGTAGGGCGCGCCACTTCTAAATAAGCGAATTTCTTATGA
TTTATGATTTTTATTATTAAATAAGTTATAAAAAAAATAAGTGTATACAAATTTTAAAGTGACTCTTAGG
TTTTAAAACGAAAATTCTTATTCTTGAGTAACTCTTTCCTGTAGGTCAGGTTGCTTTCTCAGGTATAGTA
TGAGGTCGCTCTTATTGACCACACCTCTACCGGCAGATCCGCTAGGGATAACAGGGTAATATAGATCTGT
TTAGCTTGCCTTGTCCCCGCCGGGTCACCCGGCCAGCGACATGGAGGCCCAGAATACCCTCCTTGACAGT
CTTGACGTGCGCAGCTCAGGGGCATGATGTGACTGTCGCCCGTACATTTAGCCCATACATCCCCATGTAT
AATCATTTGCATCCATACATTTTGATGGCCGCACGGCGCGAAGCAAAAATTACGGCTCCTCGCTGCAGAC
CTGCGAGCAGGGAAACGCTCCCCTCACAGACGCGTTGAATTGTCCCCACGCCGCGCCCCTGTAGAGAAAT
ATAAAAGGTTAGGATTTGCCACTGAGGTTCTTCTTTCATATACTTCCTTTTAAAATCTTGCTAGGATACA
GTTCTCACATCACATCCGAACATAAACAACCATGGGTAAAAAGCCTGAACTCACCGCGACGTCTGTCGAG
AAGTTTCTGATCGAAAAGTTCGACAGCGTCTCCGACCTGATGCAGCTCTCGGAGGGCGAAGAATCTCGTG
CTTTCAGCTTCGATGTAGGAGGGCGTGGATATGTCCTGCGGGTAAATAGCTGCGCCGATGGTTTCTACAA
AGATCGTTATGTTTATCGGCACTTTGCATCGGCCGCGCTCCCGATTCCGGAAGTGCTTGACATTGGGGAA
TTCAGCGAGAGCCTGACCTATTGCATCTCCCGCCGTGCACAGGGTGTCACGTTGCAAGACCTGCCTGAAA
CCGAACTGCCCGCTGTTCTGCAGCCGGTCGCGGAGGCCATGGATGCGATCGCTGCGGCCGATCTTAGCCA
GACGAGCGGGTTCGGCCCATTCGGACCGCAAGGAATCGGTCAATACACTACATGGCGTGATTTCATATGC
GCGATTGCTGATCCCCATGTGTATCACTGGCAAACTGTGATGGACGACACCGTCAGTGCGTCCGTCGCGC
AGGCTCTCGATGAGCTGATGCTTTGGGCCGAGGACTGCCCCGAAGTCCGGCACCTCGTGCACGCGGATTT
CGGCTCCAACAATGTCCTGACGGACAATGGCCGCATAACAGCGGTCATTGACTGGAGCGAGGCGATGTTC
GGGGATTCCCAATACGAGGTCGCCAACATCTTCTTCTGGAGGCCGTGGTTGGCTTGTATGGAGCAGCAGA
CGCGCTACTTCGAGCGGAGGCATCCGGAGCTTGCAGGATCGCCGCGGCTCCGGGCGTATATGCTCCGCAT
TGGTCTTGACCAACTCTATCAGAGCTTGGTTGACGGCAATTTCGATGATGCAGCTTGGGCGCAGGGTCGA
TGCGACGCAATCGTCCGATCCGGAGCCGGGACTGTCGGGCGTACACAAATCGCCCGCAGAAGCGCGGCCG
TCTGGACCGATGGCTGTGTAGAAGTACTCGCCGATAGTGGAAACCGACGCCCCAGCACTCGTCCGAGGGC
AAAGGAATAATCAGTACTGACAATAAAAAGATTCTTGTTTTCAAGAACTTGTCATTTGTATAGTTTTTTT
ATATTGTAGTTGTTCTATTTTAATCAAATGTTAGCGTGATTTATATTTTTTTTCGCCTCGACATCATCTG
CCCAGATGCGAAGTTAAGTGCGCAGAAAGTAATATCATGCGTCAATCGTATGTGAATGCTGGTCGCTATA
CTGCTGTCGATTCGATACTAACGCCGCCATCCAGTGTCGAAAACGAGCTCGAATTCATCGATGATATCAG
ATCCACTAGTGGCCTATGCGGCCGCGGATCTGCCGGTCTCCCTATAGTGAGTCGTATTAATTTCGATAAG
CCAGGTTAACCTGCATTAATGAATCGGCCAACGCGCGGGGAGAGGCGGTTTGCGTATTGGGCGCTCTTCC
GCTTCCTCGCTCACTGACTCGCTGCGCTCGGTCGTTCGGCTGCGGCGAGCGGTATCAGCTCACTCAAAGG
CGGTAATACGGTTATCCACAGAATCAGGGGATAACGCAGGAAAGAACATGTGAGCAAAAGGCCAGCAAAA
GGCCAGGAACCGTAAAAAGGCCGCGTTGCTGGCGTTTTTCCATAGGCTCCGCCCCCCTGACGAGCATCAC
AAAAATCGACGCTCAAGTCAGAGGTGGCGAAACCCGACAGGACTATAAAGATACCAGGCGTTTCCCCCTG
GAAGCTCCCTCGTGCGCTCTCCTGTTCCGACCCTGCCGCTTACCGGATACCTGTCCGCCTTTCTCCCTTC
GGGAAGCGTGGCGCTTTCTCAATGCTCACGCTGTAGGTATCTCAGTTCGGTGTAGGTCGTTCGCTCCAAG
CTGGGCTGTGTGCACGAACCCCCCGTTCAGCCCGACCGCTGCGCCTTATCCGGTAACTATCGTCTTGAGT
CCAACCCGGTAAGACACGACTTATCGCCACTGGCAGCAGCCACTGGTAACAGGATTAGCAGAGCGAGGTA
TGTAGGCGGTGCTACAGAGTTCTTGAAGTGGTGGCCTAACTACGGCTACACTAGAAGGACAGTATTTGGT
ATCTGCGCTCTGCTGAAGCCAGTTACCTTCGGAAAAAGAGTTGGTAGCTCTTGATCCGGCAAACAAACCA
CCGCTGGTAGCGGTGGTTTTTTTGTTTGCAAGCAGCAGATTACGCGCAGAAAAAAAGGATCTCAAGAAGA
TCCTTTGATCTTTTCTACGGGGTCTGACGCTCAGTGGAACGAAAACTCACGTTAAGGGATTTTGGTCATG
AGATTATCAAAAAGGATCTTCACCTAGATCCTTTTAAATTAAAAATGAAGTTTTAAATCAATCTAAAGTA
TATATGAGTAAACTTGGTCTGACAGTTACCAATGCTTAATCAGTGAGGCACCTATCTCAGCGATCTGTCT
ATTTCGTTCATCCATAGTTGCCTGACTCCCCGTCGTGTAGATAACTACGATACGGGAGGGCTTACCATCT
GGCCCCAGTGCTGCAATGATACCGCGAGACCCACGCTCACCGGCTCCAGATTTATCAGCAATAAACCAGC
CAGCCGGAAGGGCCGAGCGCAGAAGTGGTCCTGCAACTTTATCCGCCTCCATCCAGTCTATTAATTGTTG
CCGGGAAGCTAGAGTAAGTAGTTCGCCAGTTAATAGTTTGCGCAACGTTGTTGCCATTGCTACAGGCATC
GTGGTGTCACGCTCGTCGTTTGGTATGGCTTCATTCAGCTCCGGTTCCCAACGATCAAGGCGAGTTACAT
GATCCCCCATGTTGTGCAAAAAAGCGGTTAGCTCCTTCGGTCCTCCGATCGTTGTCAGAAGTAAGTTGGC
CGCAGTGTTATCACTCATGGTTATGGCAGCACTGCATAATTCTCTTACTGTCATGCCATCCGTAAGATGC
TTTTCTGTGACTGGTGAGTACTCAACCAAGTCATTCTGAGAATAGTGTATGCGGCGACCGAGTTGCTCTT
GCCCGGCGTCAATACGGGATAATACCGCGCCACATAGCAGAACTTTAAAAGTGCTCATCATTGGAAAACG
TTCTTCGGGGCGAAAACTCTCAAGGATCTTACCGCTGTTGAGATCCAGTTCGATGTAACCCACTCGTGCA
CCCAACTGATCTTCAGCATCTTTTACTTTCACCAGCGTTTCTGGGTGAGCAAAAACAGGAAGGCAAAATG
CCGCAAAAAAGGGAATAAGGGCGACACGGAAATGTTGAATACTCATACTCTTCCTTTTTCAATATTATTG
AAGCATTTATCAGGGTTATTGTCTCATGAGCGGATACATATTTGAATGTATTTAGAAAAATAAACAAATA
GGGGTTCCGCGCACATTTCCCCGAAAAGTGCCACCTGACGTCTAAGAAACCATTATTATCATGACATTAA
CCTATAAAAATAGGCGTATCACGAGGCCCTTTCGTCTCGCGCGTTTCGGTGATGACGGTGAAAACCTCTG
ACACATGCAGCTCCCGGAGACGGTCACAGCTTGTCTGTAAGCGGATGCCGGGAGCAGACAAGCCCGTCAG
GGCGCGTCAGCGGGTGTTGGCGGGTGTCGGGGCTGGCTTAACTATGCGGCATCAGAGCAGATTGTACTGA
GAGTGCACCATATGGACATATTGTCGTTAGAACGCGGCTACAATTAATACATAACCTTATGTATCATACA
CATACGATTTAGGTGACACTATAGA
