>Addgene plasmid #20752 | pFA6a-6xGLY-FLAG-hphMX4 | addgene partial sequence | sequence record 26605 | 20752 with T7
TAGGCNNCTAGTGGANCTGATATCATCGATGAATTCGAGCTCGTTTTCGACACTGGATGGCGGCGTTAGT
ATCGAATCGACAGCAGTATAGCGACCAGCATTCACATACGATTGACGCATGATATTACTTTCTGCGCACT
TAACTTCGCATCTGGGCAGATGATGTCGAGGCGAAAAAAAATATAAATCACGCTAACATTTGATTAAAAT
AGAACAACTACAATATAAAAAAACTATACAAATGACAAGTTCTTGAAAACAAGAATCTTTTTATTGTCAG
TACTGATTATTCCTTTGCCCTCGGACGAGTGCTGGGGCGTCGGTTTCCACTATCGGCGAGTACTTCTACA
CAGCCATCGGTCCAGACGGCCGCGCTTCTGCGGGCGATTTGTGTACGCCCGACAGTCCCGGCTCCGGATC
GGACGATTGCGTCGCATCGACCCTGCGCCCAAGCTGCATCATCGAAATTGCCGTCAACCAAGCTCTGATA
GAGTTGGTCAAGACCAATGCGGAGCATATACGCCCGGAGCCGCGGCGATCCTGCAAGCTCCGGATGCCTC
CGCTCGAAGTAGCGCGTCTGCTGCTCCATACAAGCCAACCACGGCCTCCAGAAGAAGATGTTGGCGACCT
CGTATTGGGAATCCCCGAACATCGCCTCGCTCCAGT
